>Addgene plasmid #19896 | pcDNA3-myc3-CUL1 | addgene full sequence | sequence record 258279 | Addgene NGS Result
GACATTGATTATTGACTAGTTATTAATAGTAATCAATTACGGGGTCATTAGTTCATAGCCCATATATGGA
GTTCCGCGTTACATAACTTACGGTAAATGGCCCGCCTGGCTGACCGCCCAACGACCCCCGCCCATTGACG
TCAATAATGACGTATGTTCCCATAGTAACGCCAATAGGGACTTTCCATTGACGTCAATGGGTGGAGTATT
TACGGTAAACTGCCCACTTGGCAGTACATCAAGTGTATCATATGCCAAGTACGCCCCCTATTGACGTCAA
TGACGGTAAATGGCCCGCCTGGCATTATGCCCAGTACATGACCTTATGGGACTTTCCTACTTGGCAGTAC
ATCTACGTATTAGTCATCGCTATTACCATGGTGATGCGGTTTTGGCAGTACATCAATGGGCGTGGATAGC
GGTTTGACTCACGGGGATTTCCAAGTCTCCACCCCATTGACGTCAATGGGAGTTTGTTTTGGCACCAAAA
TCAACGGGACTTTCCAAAATGTCGTAACAACTCCGCCCCATTGACGCAAATGGGCGGTAGGCGTGTACGG
TGGGAGGTCTATATAAGCAGAGCTCTCTGGCTAACTAGAGAACCCACTGCTTACTGGCTTATCGAAATTA
ATACGACTCACTATAGGGAGACCCAAGCTATGGAGCAAAAGCTCATCTCAGAGGAAGATCTGGAATTAGA
GCAAAAGCTCATCTCAGAGGAAGATCTGGAATTAGAGCAAAAGCTCATCTCAGAGGAAGATCTGGAATTC
AGGATCCCCATGGCGTCAACCCGGAGCCAGAACCCCCACGGCCTGAAGCAGATTGGCCTGGACCAGATCT
GGGACGACCTCAGAGCCGGCATCCAGCAGGTGTACACACGGCAGAGCATGGCCAAGTCCAGATATATGGA
GCTCTACACTCATGTTTATAACTACTGTACTAGTGTTCACCAGTCAAACCAAGCACGAGGAGCTGGAGTT
CCTCCTTCTAAGTCGAAAAAGGGGCAGACACCTGGAGGAGCTCAGTTTGTTGGCCTGGAATTATATAAAC
GACTTAAGGAATTTTTGAAGAATTACTTGACAAATCTTCTTAAGGATGGAGAAGATTTGATGGATGAGAG
TGTACTGAAATTCTACACTCAACAATGGGAAGATTATCGATTTTCAAGCAAAGTGCTGAATGGAATTTGT
GCCTACCTCAATAGACATTGGGTTCGCCGTGAATGTGACGAAGGACGAAAAGGAATATATGAAATCTATT
CGCTTGCATTGGTGACTTGGAGAGACTGTCTGTTCAGGCCACTGAATAAACAGGTAACAAATGCTGTTTT
AAAGCTGATTGAAAAGGAAAGGAATGGTGAAACCATCAATACAAGATTGATTAGTGGAGTTGTACAGTCT
TACGTGGAATTGGGGCTGAATGAAGATGATGCATTTGCAAAGGGCCCTACGTTAACAGTGTATAAAGAAT
CCTTTGAATCTCAATTTTTGGCTGACACAGAGAGATTTTATACCAGAGAGAGTACTGAATTCTTGCAGCA
GAACCCAGTTACTGAATATATGAAAAAGGCAGAGGCTCGTCTGCTTGAGGAACAACGAAGAGTTCAGGTT
TACCTTCATGAAAGCACACAAGATGAATTAGCAAGGAAATGTGAACAAGTCCTCATTGAAAAACACTTGG
AAATTTTCCACACAGAATTTCAGAATTTATTGGATGCTGACAAAAATGAAGATTTGGGACGCATGTATAA
TCTTGTATCTAGAATCCAGGATGGCCTAGGAGAATTGAAAAAACTGTTGGAGACACACATTCATAATCAG
GGTCTTGCAGCCATTGAAAAGTGTGGAGAAGCTGCTTTAAATGACCCCAAAATGTATGTACAGACAGTGC
TTGATGTTCATAAAAAATACAATGCCCTGGTAATGTCTGCATTCAACAATGACGCTGGCTTTGTGGCTGC
TCTTGATAAGGCTTGTGGTCGCTTCATAAACAACAACGCGGTTACCAAGATGGCCCAATCATCCAGTAAA
TCCCCTGAGTTGCTGGCTCGATACTGTGACTCCTTGTTGAAGAAAAGTTCCAAGAACCCAGAGGAGGCAG
AACTAGAAGACACACTCAATCAAGTGATGGTTGTCTTCAAGTACATAGAAGACAAAGACGTATTTCAGAA
GTTCTATGCGAAGATGCTCGCCAAGAGGCTCGTCCACCAGAACAGTGCAAGTGACGATGCCGAAGCCAGC
ATGATCTCCAAGTTAAAGCAAGCTTGCGGGTTCGAGTACACCTCTAAACTTCAGCGCATGTTTCAAGACA
TTGGCGTGAGCAAAGATCTGAACGAGCAATTCAAAAAGCACTTGACAAACTCAGAACCCCTAGACTTGGA
TTTCAGCATTCAAGTGCTGAGCTCCGGGTCCTGGCCCTTCCAGCAGTCTTGTACATTTGCCTTGCCGTCA
GAGTTGGAACGTAGTTATCAGCGATTCACAGCTTTCTACGCCAGCCGCCACAGTGGCCGAAAATTGACGT
GGTTATATCAGTTGTCTAAAGGAGAATTGGTAACTAACTGCTTCAAAAACAGATATACTTTGCAGGCGTC
GACATTCCAGATGGCTATCCTGCTTCAGTACAACACGGAAGATGCCTACACTGTGCAGCAGCTGACCGAC
AGCACTCAAATTAAAATGGACATTTTGGCGCAAGTTTTACAGATTTTATTAAAGTCGAAGCTATTGGTCT
TGGAAGATGAAAATGCAAATGTTGATGAGGTGGAATTGAAGCCAGATACCTTAATAAAATTATATCTTGG
TTATAAAAATAAGAAATTAAGGGTTAACATCAATGTGCCAATGGAAACCGAACAGAAGCAGGAACAAGAA
ACCACACACAAAAACATCGAGGAAGACCGCAAACTACTGATTCAGGCGGCCATCGTGAGAATCATGAAGA
TGAGGAAGGTTCTGAAACACCAGCAGTTACTTGGCGAGGTCCTCACTCAGCTGTCCTCCAGGTTCAAACC
TCGAGTCCCTGTGATCAAGAAATGCATTGACATTCTAATTGAGAAAGAATATTTGGAGCGAGTGGATGGT
GAAAAGGACACCTACAGTTACTTGGCTTAACCCTTCTGGATCCTGATATCCGCGGTACCAAGCTTCTCGA
GCATGCATCTAGAGGGCCCTATTCTATAGTGTCACCTAAATGCTAGAGCTCGCTGATCAGCCTCGACTGT
GCCTTCTAGTTGCCAGCCATCTGTTGTTTGCCCCTCCCCCGTGCCTTCCTTGACCCTGGAAGGTGCCACT
CCCACTGTCCTTTCCTAATAAAATGAGGAAATTGCATCGCATTGTCTGAGTAGGTGTCATTCTATTCTGG
GGGGTGGGGTGGGGCAGGACAGCAAGGGGGAGGATTGGGAAGACAATAGCAGGCATGCTGGGGATGCGGT
GGGCTCTATGGCTTCTGAGGCGGAAAGAACCAGCTGGGGCTCTAGGGGGTATCCCC
[124 nt withheld, positions 3487-3610]
C
[91 nt withheld, positions 3612-3702]
A
[49 nt withheld, positions 3704-3752]
CCTTTGACGTTGGAGTCCACGTTCTTT
[37 nt withheld, positions 3780-3816]
ACCCTATCTCGGTCTATTCTTTTGATTTATAAGGGATTTTGCCGATTTCGGCCTATTGGTTAAAAAATGA
GCTGATTTAACAAAAATTTAACGCGAATTAATTCTGTGGAATGTGTGTCAGTTAGGGTGTGGAAAGTCCC
CAGGCTCCCCAGCAGGCAGAAGTATGCAAAGCATGCATCTCAATTAGTCAGCAACCAGGTGTGGAAAGTC
CCCAGGCTCCCCAGCAGGCAGAAGTATGCAAAGCATGCATCTCAATTAGTCAGCAACCATAGTCCCGCCC
CTAACTCCGCCCATCCCGCCCCTAACTCCGCCCAGTTCCGCCCATTCTCCGCCCCATGGCTGACTAATTT
TTTTTATTTATGCAGAGGCCGAGGCCGCCTCTGCCTCTGAGCTATTCCAGAAGTAGTGAGGAGGCTTTTT
TGGAGGCCTAGGCTTTTGCAAAAAGCTCCCGGGAGCTTGTATATCCATTTTCGGATCTGATCAAGAGACA
GGATGAGGATCGTTTCGCATGATTGAACAAGATGGATTGCACGCAGGTTCTCCGGCCGCTTGGGTGGAGA
GGCTATTCGGCTATGACTGGGCACAACAGACAATCGGCTGCTCTGATGCCGCCGTGTTCCGGCTGTCAGC
GCAGGGGCGCCCGGTTCTTTTTGTCAAGACCGACCTGTCCGGTGCCCTGAATGAACTGCAGGACGAGGCA
GCGCGGCTATCGTGGCTGGCCACGACGGGCGTTCCTTGCGCAGCTGTGCTCGACGTTGTCACTGAAGCGG
GAAGGGACTGGCTGCTATTGGGCGAAGTGCCGGGGCAGGATCTCCTGTCATCTCACCTTGCTCCTGCCGA
GAAAGTATCCATCATGGCTGATGCAATGCGGCGGCTGCATACGCTTGATCCGGCTACCTGCCCATTCGAC
CACCAAGCGAAACATCGCATCGAGCGAGCACGTACTCGGATGGAAGCCGGTCTTGTCGATCAGGATGATC
TGGACGAAGAGCATCAGGGGCTCGCGCCAGCCGAACTGTTCGCCAGGCTCAAGGCGCGCATGCCCGACGG
CGAGGATCTCGTCGTGACCCATGGCGATGCCTGCTTGCCGAATATCATGGTGGAAAATGGCCGCTTTTCT
GGATTCATCGACTGTGGCCGGCTGGGTGTGGCGGACCGCTATCAGGACATAGCGTTGGCTACCCGTGATA
TTGCTGAAGAGCTTGGCGGCGAATGGGCTGACCGCTTCCTCGTGCTTTACGGTATCGCCGCTCCCGATTC
GCAGCGCATCGCCTTCTATCGCCTTCTTGACGAGTTCTTCTGAGCGGGACTCTGGGGTTCGAAATGACCG
ACCAAGCGACGCCCAACCTGCCATCACGAGATTTCGATTCCACCGCCGCCTTCTATGAAAGGTTGGGCTT
CGGAATCGTTTTCCGGGACGCCGGCTGGATGATCCTCCAGCGCGGGGATCTCATGCTGGAGTTCTTCGCC
CACCCCAACTTGTTTATTGCAGCTTATAATGGTTACAAATAAAGCAATAGCATCACAAATTTCACAAATA
AAGCATTTTTTTCACTGCATTCTAGTTGTGGTTTGTCCAAACTCATCAATGTATCTTATCATGTCTGTAT
ACCGTCGACCTCTAGCTAGAGCTTGGCGTAATCATGGTCATAGCTGTTTCCTGTGTGAAATTGTTATCCG
CTCACAATTCCACACAACATACGAGCCGGAAGCATAAAGTGTAAAGCCTGGGGTGCCTAATGAGTGAGCT
AACTCACATTAATTGCGTTGCGCTCACTGCCCGCTTTCCAGTCGGGAAACCTGTCGTGCCAGCTGCATTA
ATGAATCGGCCAACGCGCGGGGAGAGGCGGTTTGCGTATTGGGCGCTCTTCCGCTTCCTCGCTCACTGAC
TCGCTGCGCTCGGTCGTTCGGCTGCGGCGAGCGGTATCAGCTCACTCAAAGGCGGTAATACGGTTATCCA
CAGAATCAGGGGATAACGCAGGAAAGAACATGTGAGCAAAAGGCCAGCAAAAGGCCAGGAACCGTAAAAA
GGCCGCGTTGCTGGCGTTTTTCCATAGGCTCCGCCCCCCTGACGAGCATCACAAAAATCGACGCTCAAGT
CAGAGGTGGCGAAACCCGACAGGACTATAAAGATACCAGGCGTTTCCCCCTGGAAGCTCCCTCGTGCGCT
CTCCTGTTCCGACCCTGCCGCTTACCGGATACCTGTCCGCCTTTCTCCCTTCGGGAAGCGTGGCGCTTTC
TCATAGCTCACGCTGTAGGTATCTCAGTTCGGTGTAGGTCGTTCGCTCCAAGCTGGGCTGTGTGCACGAA
CCCCCCGTTCAGCCCGACCGCTGCGCCTTATCCGGTAACTATCGTCTTGAGTCCAACCCGGTAAGACACG
ACTTATCGCCACTGGCAGCAGCCACTGGTAACAGGATTAGCAGAGCGAGGTATGTAGGCGGTGCTACAGA
GTTCTTGAAGTGGTGGCCTAACTACGGCTACACTAGAAGAACAGTATTTGGTATCTGCGCTCTGCTGAAG
CCAGTTACCTTCGGAAAAAGAGTTGGTAGCTCTTGATCCGGCAAACAAACCACCGCTGGTAGCGGTGGTT
TTTTTGTTTGCAAGCAGCAGATTACGCGCAGAAAAAAAGGATCTCAAGAAGATCCTTTGATCTTTTCTAC
GGGGTCTGACGCTCAGTGGAACGAAAACTCACGTTAAGGGATTTTGGTCATGAGATTATCAAAAAGGATC
TTCACCTAGATCCTTTTAAATTAAAAATGAAGTTTTAAATCAATCTAAAGTATATATGAGTAAACTTGGT
CTGACAGTTACCAATGCTTAATCAGTGAGGCACCTATCTCAGCGATCTGTCTATTTCGTTCATCCATAGT
TGCCTGACTCCCCGTCGTGTAGATAACTACGATACGGGAGGGCTTACCATCTGGCCCCAGTGCTGCAATG
ATACCGCGAGACCCACGCTCACCGGCTCCAGATTTATCAGCAATAAACCAGCCAGCCGGAAGGGCCGAGC
GCAGAAGTGGTCCTGCAACTTTATCCGCCTCCATCCAGTCTATTAATTGTTGCCGGGAAGCTAGAGTAAG
TAGTTCGCCAGTTAATAGTTTGCGCAACGTTGTTGCCATTGCTACAGGCATCGTGGTGTCACGCTCGTCG
TTTGGTATGGCTTCATTCAGCTCCGGTTCCCAACGATCAAGGCGAGTTACATGATCCCCCATGTTGTGCA
AAAAAGCGGTTAGCTCCTTCGGTCCTCCGATCGTTGTCAGAAGTAAGTTGGCCGCAGTGTTATCACTCAT
GGTTATGGCAGCACTGCATAATTCTCTTACTGTCATGCCATCCGTAAGATGCTTTTCTGTGACTGGTGAG
TACTCAACCAAGTCATTCTGAGAATAGTGTATGCGGCGACCGAGTTGCTCTTGCCCGGCGTCAATACGGG
ATAATACCGCGCCACATAGCAGAACTTTAAAAGTGCTCATCATTGGAAAACGTTCTTCGGGGCGAAAACT
CTCAAGGATCTTACCGCTGTTGAGATCCAGTTCGATGTAACCCACTCGTGCACCCAACTGATCTTCAGCA
TCTTTTACTTTCACCAGCGTTTCTGGGTGAGCAAAAACAGGAAGGCAAAATGCCGCAAAAAAGGGAATAA
GGGCGACACGGAAATGTTGAATACTCATACTCTTCCTTTTTCAATATTATTGAAGCATTTATCAGGGTTA
TTGTCTCATGAGCGGATACATATTTGAATGTATTTAGAAAAATAAACAAATAGGGGTTCCGCGCACATTT
CCCCGAAAAGTGCCACCTGACGTCGACGGATCGGGAGATCTCCCGATCCCCTATGGTGCACTCTCAGTAC
AATCTGCTCTGATGCCGCATAGTTAAGCCAGTATCTGCTCCCTGCTTGTGTGTTGGAGGTCGCTGAGTAG
TGCGCGAGCAAAATTTAAGCTACAACAAGGCAAGGCTTGACCGACAATTGCATGAAGAATCTGCTTAGGG
TTAGGCGTTTTGCGCTGCTTCGCGATGTACGGGCCAGATATACGCGTT
Features (pLannotate 1.2.2; 24 found; start..end, strand, type, name):
      1..380     +  enhancer       CMV enhancer: human cytomegalovirus immediate early enhancer
    381..584     +  promoter       CMV promoter: human cytomegalovirus (CMV) immediate early promoter
    580..613     +  LTR            5' LTR (truncated) (fragment): truncated 5' long terminal repeat (LTR) from HIV-1
    629..647     +  promoter       T7 promoter: promoter for bacteriophage T7 RNA polymerase
    669..692     +  CDS            3xMyc (fragment): 3 tandem Myc epitope tags
    705..728     +  CDS            3xMyc (fragment): 3 tandem Myc epitope tags
    741..764     +  CDS            3xMyc (fragment): 3 tandem Myc epitope tags
    780..3107    +  CDS            CUL1: CUL1_HUMAN - Experimental evidence at protein level: Swiss-Prot protein existence level 1. Core component of multiple cullin-RING-based SCF (SKP1-CUL1- F-box protein) E3 ubiquitin-protein ligase complexes, which mediate the ubiquitination of proteins involved in cell cycle progression, signal transduction and transcription. SCF complexes and ARIH1 collaborate in tandem to mediate ubiquitination of target proteins (PubMed:27565346). In the SCF complex, serves as a rigid scaffold that organizes the SKP1- F-box protein and RBX1 subunits. May contribute to catalysis through positioning of the subs
   3173..3191    -  promoter       SP6 promoter: promoter for bacteriophage SP6 RNA polymerase
   3217..3441    +  polyA_signal   bGH poly(A) signal: bovine growth hormone polyadenylation signal
   3445..3466    +  promoter       SV40 promoter (fragment): SV40 enhancer and early promoter
   3487..3915    +  rep_origin     f1 ori (sequence partly withheld): f1 bacteriophage origin of replication; arrow indicates direction of (+) strand synthesis
   3929..4258    +  promoter       SV40 promoter: SV40 enhancer and early promoter
   4325..5116    +  CDS            neo: KKA2_KLEPN - Also known as kan, nptII. Experimental evidence at protein level: Swiss-Prot protein existence level 1. Resistance to kanamycin, neomycin, paromomycin, ribostamycin, butirosin and gentamicin B. From Klebsiella pneumoniae.
   5140..5298    +  CDS            ble (fragment): BLE_KLEPN - Experimental evidence at protein level: Swiss-Prot protein existence level 1. Binding protein with a strong affinity to the bleomycin family of antibiotics. Binds to CL990; an antimitotic-antibiotic compound. From Klebsiella pneumoniae.
   5293..5414    +  polyA_signal   SV40 poly(A) signal: SV40 polyadenylation signal
   5487..5503    -  protein_bind   lac operator: The lac repressor binds to the lac operator to inhibit transcription in E. coli. This inhibition can be relieved by adding lactose or isopropyl-β-D-thiogalactopyranoside (IPTG). lac repressor encoded by lacI
   5511..5541    -  promoter       lac promoter: promoter for the E. coli lac operon
   5556..5577    -  protein_bind   CAP binding site: CAP binding activates transcription in the presence of cAMP. E. coli catabolite activator protein
   5590..5682    -  CDS            lacI (fragment): lac repressor; lacI; The lac repressor binds to the lac operator to inhibit transcription in E. coli. This inhibition can be relieved by adding lactose or isopropyl-β-D-thiogalactopyranoside (IPTG).
   5865..6453    -  rep_origin     ori: high-copy-number ColE1/pMB1/pBR322/pUC origin of replication
   6624..7484    -  CDS            AmpR: β-lactamase; bla; confers resistance to ampicillin, carbenicillin, and related antibiotics
   7485..7589    -  promoter       AmpR promoter: bla
   7648..7700    -  misc_feature   bom (fragment): basis of mobility region from pBR322
