[The description below was written by a language model from this plasmid's Addgene catalogue record, the feature table of its GenBank file and pLannotate feature annotations shown in this document.]
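Description:
pcDNA3-myc3-CUL1 is a mammalian expression plasmid built on the Invitrogen pcDNA3 backbone that expresses human cullin 1 (CUL1) with three tandem Myc epitope tags at its N terminus. In the full 7,854-nt sequence, the CMV immediate-early enhancer and promoter drive the tagged open reading frame, which is followed by the bovine growth hormone polyadenylation signal. T7 and SP6 phage promoters flank the insert; they serve as sequencing primer sites and could in principle support in vitro transcription. The CUL1 cDNA was inserted between NcoI and BamHI sites, both retained. Creating the NcoI site at the start codon introduced an S2A substitution, and the clone also carries K689E; the depositor states that neither change affects protein function.

In E. coli the plasmid is maintained by a high-copy ColE1/pUC-type origin and selected with ampicillin through the β-lactamase gene. An f1 origin is also present, as are remnants of the lac promoter/operator region. For mammalian cells, an SV40 early promoter drives the neomycin phosphotransferase gene with an SV40 poly(A) signal, allowing G418 selection of stable transfectants. Short annotated matches to an HIV-1 LTR, ble and lacI are fragments and probably not functional elements.

CUL1 is the scaffold subunit of SCF (SKP1–CUL1–F-box) E3 ubiquitin ligases, organizing the SKP1–F-box module and the RING subunit RBX1/ROC1. The Myc tag allows detection and immunoprecipitation of the expressed protein, which fits the associated study of cullin partners and ubiquitin ligase activity. The separate GenBank record covers only a 978-bp partial read spanning the T7 promoter and the three Myc tags.
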