Addgene plasmid #19896: pcDNA3-myc3-CUL1
Depositing lab: Yue Xiong. Depositing organization: University of North Carolina at Chapel Hill. Publication: ROC1, a homolog of APC11, represents a family of cullin partners with an associated ubiquitin ligase activity. Ohta T, Michel JJ, Schottelius AJ, Xiong Y. Mol Cell. 1999 Apr . 3(4):535-41. 10.1016/S1097-2765(00)80482-7 PubMed 10230407.
Backbone
  Vector backbone: pcDNA3
  Backbone manufacturer: Invitrogen
  Backbone size w/o insert (bp): 5437
  Vector type: Mammalian Expression
Growth in bacteria
  Bacterial resistance: Ampicillin, 100 μg/mL
  Growth temperature: 37°C
  Growth strain: DH5alpha
  Copy number: Unknown
Gene/Insert
  Gene/Insert name: cullin 1 (alt name: CUL1)
  Species: H. sapiens (human)
  Insert size (bp): 2260
  GenBank ID: NP_003583
  Entrez Gene: CUL1
  Tag / fusion protein: myc3 (N terminal on insert)
  Cloning method: Restriction Enzyme; 5′ cloning site NcoI (not destroyed); 3′ cloning site BamHI (not destroyed)
  Sequencing primers: 5′ T7; 3′ SP6
Terms and licenses: Academic/Nonprofit Terms; Industry Terms: Not Available to Industry
Depositor comments: When we made this plasmid, we put a Nco1 site at the start codon (original cDNA was CAATGTCG but they mutated to CcATGgCG). It made an S2A mutation. There is also a K689E mutation. These mutations have no effect on protein function.
How to cite: pcDNA3-myc3-CUL1 was a gift from Yue Xiong (Addgene plasmid # 19896 ; http://n2t.net/addgene:19896 ; RRID:Addgene_19896)
