LOCUS       Exported 978 bp ds-DNA linear SYN 18-MAY-2021
DEFINITION  synthetic linear DNA
ACCESSION   .
VERSION     .
KEYWORDS    pcDNA3-myc3-CUL1
SOURCE      synthetic DNA construct
  ORGANISM  synthetic DNA construct
REFERENCE   1 (bases 1 to 978)
  AUTHORS   Ohta T, Michel JJ, Schottelius AJ, Xiong Y
  TITLE     ROC1, a homolog of APC11, represents a family of cullin partners
            with an associated ubiquitin ligase activity.
  JOURNAL   Mol Cell. 1999 Apr . 3(4):535-41.
  PUBMED    10230407
REFERENCE   2 (bases 1 to 978)
  AUTHORS   .
  TITLE     Direct Submission
  JOURNAL   Exported May 18, 2021 from SnapGene Server 1.1.58
            http://www.snapgene.com
FEATURES             Location/Qualifiers
     source          1..978
                     /organism="synthetic DNA construct"
                     /mol_type="other DNA"
     primer_bind     61..80
                     /label=T7
                     /note="T7 promoter, forward primer"
     promoter        61..79
                     /label=T7 promoter
                     /note="promoter for bacteriophage T7 RNA polymerase"
     CDS             95..124
                     /codon_start=1
                     /product="Myc (human c-Myc proto-oncogene) epitope tag"
                     /label=Myc
                     /translation="EQKLISEEDL"
     CDS             131..160
                     /codon_start=1
                     /product="Myc (human c-Myc proto-oncogene) epitope tag"
                     /label=Myc
                     /translation="EQKLISEEDL"
     CDS             167..196
                     /codon_start=1
                     /product="Myc (human c-Myc proto-oncogene) epitope tag"
                     /label=Myc
                     /translation="EQKLISEEDL"
ORIGIN
        1 ctatataagc agagctctct ggctaactag agaacccact gcttactggc ttatcgaaat
       61 taatacgact cactataggg agacccaagc tatggagcaa aagctcatct cagaggaaga
      121 tctggaatta gagcaaaagc tcatctcaga ggaagatctg gaattagagc aaaagctcat
      181 ctcagaggaa gatctggaat tcaggatccc catggcgtca acccggagcc agaaccccca
      241 cggcctgaag cagattggcc tggaccagat ctgggacgac ctcagagccg gcatccagca
      301 ggtgtacaca cggcagagca tggccaagtc cagatatatg gagctctaca ctcatgttta
      361 taactactgt actagtgttc accagtcaaa ccaagcacga ggagctggag ttcctccttc
      421 taagtcgaaa aaggggcaga cacctggagg agctcagttt gttggcctgg aattatataa
      481 acgacttaag gaatttttga agaattactt gacaaatctt cttaaggatg gagaagattt
      541 gatggatgag agtgtactga aattctacac tcaacaatgg gaagattatc gattttcaag
      601 caaagtgctg aatggaattt gtgcctacct caatagacat tgggttcgcc gtgaatgtga
      661 cgaaggacga aaaggaatat atgaaatcta ttcgcttgca ttggtgactt ggagagactg
      721 tctgttcagg ccactgaata aacaggtaac aaatgctgtt ttaaagctga ttgaaaagga
      781 aaggaatggt gaaaccatca atacaagatt gattagtgga gttgtacagt cttacgtgga
      841 attggggctg aatgaagatg atgcatttgc aaagggccct acgttaacag tgtataaaga
      901 atcctttgaa tctcaatttt tggctgacac agagagattt tataccagag agagtactga
      961 attcttgcag cagaaccc
//
