>Addgene plasmid #19896 | pcDNA3-myc3-CUL1 | addgene partial sequence | sequence record 25631 | 19896 with SP6
CTTGGTACCGCGGATATCAGGATCCAGAAGGGTTAAGCCAAGTAACTGTAGGTGTCCTTTTCACCATCCA
CTCGCTCCAAATATTCTTTCTCAATTAGAATGTCAATGCATTTCTTGATCACAGGGACTCGAGGTTTGAA
CCTGGAGGACAGCTGAGTGAGGACCTCGCCAAGTAACTGCTGGTGTTTCAGAACCTTCCTCATCTTCATG
ATTCTCACGATGGCCGCCTGAATCAGTAGTTTGCGGTCTTCCTCGATGTTTTTGTGTGTGGTTTCTTGTT
CCTGCTTCTGTTCGGTTTCCATTGGCACATTGATGTTAACCCTTAATTTCTTATTTTTATAACCAAGATA
TAATTTTATTAAGGTATCTGGCTTCAATTCCACCTCATCAACATTTGCATTTTCATCTTCCAAGACCAAT
AGCTTCGACTTTAATAAAATCTGTAAAACTTGCGCCAAAATGTCCATTTTAATTTGAGTGCTGTCGGTCA
GCTGCTGCACAGTGTAGGCATCTTCCGTGTTGTACTGAAGCAGGATAGCCATCTGGAATGTCGACGCCTG
CAAAGTATATCTGTTTTTGAAGCAGTTAGTTACCAATTCTCCTTTAGACAACTGATATAACCACGTCAAT
TTTCGGCCACTGTGGCGGCTGGCGTAGAAAGCTGTGAATCGCTGATAACTACGTTCCAACTCTGACGGCA
AGGCAAATGTACAAGACTGCTGGAAGGGCCAGGACCCGGAGCTCAGCACTTGAATGCTGAAATCCAAGTC
TAGGGGTTCTGAGTTTGTCAAGTGCTTTTTGAATTGCTCGTTCAGATCTTTGCTCACGCCAATGTCTTGA
AACATGCGCTGAAGTTTAGAGGTGTACTCGAACCCGCAAGCTTGCTTTAA
