>Addgene plasmid #19896 | pcDNA3-myc3-CUL1 | addgene partial sequence | sequence record 99188 | BGH-rev 5'-TAGAAGGCACAGTCGAGG-3'
GCTCGAGAAGCTTGGTACCGCGGATATCAGGATCCAGAAGGGTTAAGCCAAGTAACTGTAGGTGTCCTTT
TCACCATCCACTCGCTCCAAATATTCTTTCTCAATTAGAATGTCAATGCATTTCTTGATCACAGGGACTC
GAGGTTTGAACCTGGAGGACAGCTGAGTGAGGACCTCGCCAAGTAACTGCTGGTGTTTCAGAACCTTCCT
CATCTTCATGATTCTCACGATGGCCGCCTGAATCAGTAGTTTGCGGTCTTCCTCGATGTTTTTGTGTGTG
GTTTCTTGTTCCTGCTTCTGTTCGGTTTCCATTGGCACATTGATGTTAACCCTTAATTTCTTATTTTTAT
AACCAAGATATAATTTTATTAAGGTATCTGGCTTCAATTCCACCTCATCAACATTTGCATTTTCATCTTC
CAAGACCAATAGCTTCGACTTTAATAAAATCTGTAAAACTTGCGCCAAAATGTCCATTTTAATTTGAGTG
CTGTCGGTCAGCTGCTGCACAGTGTAGGCATCTTCCGTGTTGTACTGAAGCAGGATAGCCATCTGGAATG
TCGACGCCTGCAAAGTATATCTGTTTTTGAAGCAGTTAGTTACCAATTCTCCTTTAGACAACTGATATAA
CCACGTCAATTTTCGGCCACTGTGGCGGCTGGCGTAGAAAGCTGTGAATCGCTGATAACTACGTTCCAAC
TCTGACGGCAAGGCAAATGTACAAGACTGCTGG
